Addgene plasmid #175259: pCAG-lox-rox-STOP-rox-lynScarlet-lox-Lyn-NeonGreen
Purpose: Dual plasmid labeling membrane target protein of different neuronal population with different fluorophore
Depositing lab: Frank Bradke & Sebastián Dupraz. Depositing organization: Deutsches Zentrum fuer Neurodegenerative Erkrankungen (DZNE). Publication: In Situ Visualization of Axon Growth and Growth Cone Dynamics in Acute Ex Vivo Embryonic Brain Slice Cultures. Alfadil E, Bradke F, Dupraz S. J Vis Exp. 2021 Oct 14;(176). doi: 10.3791/63068. PubMed 34723948.
Backbone
  Vector backbone: pCAG-loxSTOPlox-LynNeon
  Backbone size w/o insert (bp): 5570
  Vector type: Mammalian Expression, Cre/Lox ; Dre/Rox
Growth in bacteria
  Bacterial resistance: Ampicillin, 100 μg/mL
  Growth temperature: 37°C
  Growth strain: NEB Stable
  Copy number: Unknown
Gene/Insert
  Gene/Insert name: Lox-rox-STOP-rox-lyn-mScarlet-pA-lox
  Species: H. sapiens (human)
  Insert size (bp): 1914
  Mutation: None (wt)
  Promoter: pCAG
  Tag / fusion protein: mScarlet (C terminal on insert)
  Cloning method: Restriction Enzyme; 5′ cloning site PacI (not destroyed); 3′ cloning site PstI (not destroyed)
  Sequencing primers: 5′ pCAG forward (GCAACGTGCTGGTTATTGTG); 3′ NeonGFP reverse (5’-GGAGAGAGGCCATGTTATCC-3’)
Terms and licenses: Academic/Nonprofit Terms; Industry Terms: Not Available to Industry
Depositor comments: Additional Primers: mCherry forward (5'-ccccgtaatgcagaagaaga-3’) and mCherry reverse (5'-TTGGTCACCTTCAGCTTGG-3’)
How to cite: pCAG-lox-rox-STOP-rox-lynScarlet-lox-Lyn-NeonGreen was a gift from Frank Bradke & Sebastián Dupraz (Addgene plasmid # 175259 ; http://n2t.net/addgene:175259 ; RRID:Addgene_175259)
