[The description below was written by a language model from this plasmid's Addgene catalogue record and pLannotate feature annotations shown in this document.]
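Description:
pCAG-lox-rox-STOP-rox-lynScarlet-lox-Lyn-NeonGreen is a mammalian expression plasmid that acts as a dual-recombinase (Cre/lox and Dre/rox) reporter for membrane-targeted fluorescent proteins. It was built on the pCAG-loxSTOPlox-LynNeon backbone. It is propagated in E. coli through a high-copy ColE1/pUC-type origin with ampicillin selection (AmpR), and it also carries an f1 origin and remnants of lac cloning sequences. Expression is driven by the CAG promoter, annotated here as the CMV enhancer, the chicken β-actin promoter and a chimeric β-actin/β-globin intron.

Downstream of CAG, two loxP sites in the same orientation flank a cassette of about 1.9 kb. By the construct's name, this cassette holds a rox-flanked STOP element, seen in the feature table as tandem SV40 poly(A) signals. A Lyn-tagged mScarlet coding sequence follows, terminated by bGH and rabbit β-globin poly(A) signals. After the second loxP lie mNeonGreen, described as Lyn-tagged, and its own bGH poly(A). The rox sites and the Lyn membrane-targeting motifs were not picked up by the automated annotation and are inferred from the name and catalogue fields.

The design implies three states. Without recombinase, the STOP blocks expression. Dre removes the rox-flanked STOP, giving red membrane labeling. Cre deletes the whole floxed cassette, including mScarlet, and places Lyn-mNeonGreen directly under CAG, giving green membrane labeling. The stated purpose is labeling different neuronal populations with different membrane fluorophores. The associated publication concerns imaging axon growth and growth cone dynamics in acute ex vivo embryonic brain slice cultures.
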