Features (pLannotate 1.2.2; 24 found; start..end, strand, type, name):
      6..385     +  enhancer       CMV enhancer: human cytomegalovirus immediate early enhancer
    387..664     +  promoter       chicken β-actin promoter: No description available
    665..1681    +  intron         chimeric intron: chimera between introns from chicken β-actin and rabbit β-globin
   1697..1730    -  protein_bind   loxP: Cre-mediated recombination occurs in the 8-bp core sequence (GCATACAT). Cre recombinase
   1864..1947    +  CDS            large T antigen (fragment): large T antigen from SV40 (simian virus 40)
   1970..2104    +  polyA_signal   SV40 poly(A) signal: SV40 polyadenylation signal
   2118..2201    +  CDS            large T antigen (fragment): large T antigen from SV40 (simian virus 40)
   2224..2345    +  polyA_signal   SV40 poly(A) signal: SV40 polyadenylation signal
   2484..3170    +  CDS            mScarlet: bright monomeric red fluorescent protein evolved from a synthetic template (Bindels et al., 2016)
   3202..3426    +  polyA_signal   bGH poly(A) signal: bovine growth hormone polyadenylation signal
   3527..3582    +  polyA_signal   β-globin poly(A) signal: rabbit β-globin polyadenylation signal (Gil and Proudfoot, 1987)
   3931..3964    -  protein_bind   loxP: Cre-mediated recombination occurs in the 8-bp core sequence (GCATACAT). Cre recombinase
   4035..4742    +  CDS            mNeonGreen: mNeonGreen is a basic (constitutively fluorescent) green/yellow fluorescent protein published in 2013, derived from Branchiostoma lanceolatum. It is reported to be a very rapidly-maturing monomer with moderate acid sensitivity.
   4767..4991    +  polyA_signal   bGH poly(A) signal: bovine growth hormone polyadenylation signal
   4995..5016    +  promoter       SV40 promoter (fragment): SV40 enhancer and early promoter
   5062..5216    +  CDS            lacZα (fragment): LacZα fragment of β-galactosidase; lacZ fragment
   5247..5675    -  rep_origin     f1 ori (sequence partly withheld): f1 bacteriophage origin of replication; arrow indicates direction of (+) strand synthesis
   5702..5806    +  promoter       AmpR promoter: bla
   5807..6667    +  CDS            AmpR: β-lactamase; bla; confers resistance to ampicillin, carbenicillin, and related antibiotics
   6838..7426    +  rep_origin     ori: high-copy-number ColE1/pMB1/pBR322/pUC origin of replication
   7609..7701    +  CDS            lacI (fragment): lac repressor; lacI; The lac repressor binds to the lac operator to inhibit transcription in E. coli. This inhibition can be relieved by adding lactose or isopropyl-β-D-thiogalactopyranoside (IPTG).
   7714..7735    +  protein_bind   CAP binding site: CAP binding activates transcription in the presence of cAMP. E. coli catabolite activator protein
   7750..7780    +  promoter       lac promoter: promoter for the E. coli lac operon
   7788..7804    +  protein_bind   lac operator: The lac repressor binds to the lac operator to inhibit transcription in E. coli. This inhibition can be relieved by adding lactose or isopropyl-β-D-thiogalactopyranoside (IPTG). lac repressor encoded by lacI
>Addgene plasmid #175259 | pCAG-lox-rox-STOP-rox-lynScarlet-lox-Lyn-NeonGreen | addgene full sequence | sequence record 375583 | Addgene NGS Result
GATTCGACATTGATTATTGACTAGTTATTAATAGTAATCAATTACGGGGTCATTAGTTCATAGCCCATAT
ATGGAGTTCCGCGTTACATAACTTACGGTAAATGGCCCGCCTGGCTGACCGCCCAACGACCCCCGCCCAT
TGACGTCAATAATGACGTATGTTCCCATAGTAACGCCAATAGGGACTTTCCATTGACGTCAATGGGTGGA
GTATTTACGGTAAACTGCCCACTTGGCAGTACATCAAGTGTATCATATGCCAAGTACGCCCCCTATTGAC
GTCAATGACGGTAAATGGCCCGCCTGGCATTATGCCCAGTACATGACCTTATGGGACTTTCCTACTTGGC
AGTACATCTACGTATTAGTCATCGCTATTACCATGGTCGAGGTGAGCCCCACGTTCTGCTTCACTCTCCC
CATCTCCCCCCCCTCCCCACCCCCAATTTTGTATTTATTTATTTTTTAATTATTTTGTGCAGCGATGGGG
GCGGGGGGGGGGGGGGGGCGCGCGCCRGGSGGGGSGGGGSGGGGSGRGGGGSGGGGSGGGGSGRGGCGGA
GAGGTGCGGCGGCAGCCAATCAGAGCGGCGCGCTCCGAAAGTTTCCTTTTATGGCGAGGCGGCGGCGGCG
GCGGCCCTATAAAAAGCGAAGCGCGCGGCGGGCGGGAGTCGCTGCGCGCTGCCTTCGCCCCGTGCCCCGC
TCCGCCGCCGCCTCGCGCCGCCCGCCCCGGCTCTGACTGACCGCGTTACTCCCACAGGTGAGCGGGCGGG
ACGGCCCTTCTCCTCCGGGCTGTAATTAGCGCTTGGTTTAATGACGGCTTGTTTCTTTTCTGTGGCTGCG
TGAAAGCCTTGAGGGGCTCCGGGAGGGCCCTTTGTGCGGGGGGAGCGGCTCGGGGGGTGCGTGCGTGTGT
GTGTGCGTGGGGAGCGCCGCGTGCGGCTCCGCGCTGCCCGGCGGCTGTGAGCGCTGCGGGCGCGGCGCGG
GGCTTTGTGCGCTCCGCAGTGTGCGCGAGGGGAGCGCGGCCGGGGGCGGTGCCCCGCGGTGCGGGGGGGG
CTGCGAGGGGAACAAAGGCTGCGTGCGGGGTGTGTGCGTGGGGGGGTGAGCAGGGGGTGTGGGCGCGTCG
GTCGGGCTGCAACCCCCCCTGCACCCCCCTCCCCGAGTTGCTGAGCACGGCCCGGCTTCGGGTGCGGGGC
TCCGTACGGGGCGTGGCGCGGGGCTCGCCGTGCCGGGCGGGGGGTGGCGGCAGGTGGGGGTGCCGGGCGG
GGCGGGGCCGCCTCGGGCCGGGGAGGGCTCGGGGGAGGGGCGCGGCGGCCCCCGGAGCGCCGGCGGCTGT
CGAGGCGCGGCGAGCCGCAGCCATTGCCTTTTATGGTAATCGTGCGAGAGGGCGCAGGGACTTCCTTTGT
CCCAAATCTGTGCGGAGCCGAAATCTGGGAGGCGCCGCCGCACCCCCTCTAGCGGGCGCGGGGCGAAGCG
GTGCGGCGCCGGCAGGAAGGAAATGGGCGGGGAGGGCCTTCGTGCGTCGCCGCGCCGCCGTCCCCTTCTC
CCTCTCCAGCCTCGGGGCTGTCCGCGGGGGGACGGCTGCCTTCGGGGGGGACGGGGCAGGGCGGGGTTCG
GCTTCTGGCGTGTGACCGGCGGCTCTAGAGCCTCTGCTAACCATGTTCATGCCTTCTTCTTTTTCCTACA
GATCCTTAATTTAAATATAACTTCGTATAATGTATGCTATACGAAGTTATTCGCGATGAATAAATGAAAG
CTTGGGGGTCGACCCGCCACCTAACTTTAAATAATTGGCATTATTTAAAGTTATCGCGATGAATAAATGA
AAGCTTGCAGATCTGCGACTCTAGAGGATCTGCGACTCTAGAGGATCATAATCAGCCATACCACATTTGT
AGAGGTTTTACTTGCTTTAAAAAACCTCCCACACCTCCCCCTGAACCTGAAACATAAAATGAATGCAATT
GTTGTTGTTAACTTGTTTATTGCAGCTTATAATGGTTACAAATAAAGCAATAGCATCACAAATTTCACAA
ATAAAGCATTTTTTTCACTGCATTCTAGTTGTGGTTTGTCCAAACTCATCAATGTATCTTATCATGTCTG
GATCTGCGACTCTAGAGGATCATAATCAGCCATACCACATTTGTAGAGGTTTTACTTGCTTTAAAAAACC
TCCCACACCTCCCCCTGAACCTGAAACATAAAATGAATGCAATTGTTGTTGTTAACTTGTTTATTGCAGC
TTATAATGGTTACAAATAAAGCAATAGCATCACAAATTTCACAAATAAAGCATTTTTTTCACTGCATTCT
AGTTGTGGTTTGTCCAAACTCATCAATGTATCTTATCATGTCTCGATCCCCATCAAGCTGATCCGGAACC
CTTAATTAACTTTAAATAATTGGCATTATTTAAAGTTAGGCAGCCGCCCTGCAGGCCACCATGGGATGTA
TTAAATCAAAAAGGAAAGACGGGGCCCGGTACCTGGTGAGCAAGGGCGAGGCAGTGATCAAGGAGTTCAT
GCGGTTCAAGGTGCACATGGAGGGCTCCATGAACGGCCACGAGTTCGAGATCGAGGGCGAGGGCGAGGGC
CGCCCCTACGAGGGCACCCAGACCGCCAAGCTGAAGGTGACCAAGGGTGGCCCCCTGCCCTTCTCCTGGG
ACATCCTGTCCCCTCAGTTCATGTACGGCTCCAGGGCCTTCACCAAGCACCCCGCCGACATCCCCGACTA
CTATAAGCAGTCCTTCCCCGAGGGCTTCAAGTGGGAGCGCGTGATGAACTTCGAGGACGGCGGCGCCGTG
ACCGTGACCCAGGACACCTCCCTGGAGGACGGCACCCTGATCTACAAGGTGAAGCTCCGCGGCACCAACT
TCCCTCCTGACGGCCCCGTAATGCAGAAGAAGACAATGGGCTGGGAAGCGTCCACCGAGCGGTTGTACCC
CGAGGACGGCGTGCTGAAGGGCGACATTAAGATGGCCCTGCGCCTGAAGGACGGCGGCCGCTACCTGGCG
GACTTCAAGACCACCTACAAGGCCAAGAAGCCCGTGCAGATGCCCGGCGCCTACAACGTCGACCGCAAGT
TGGACATCACCTCCCACAACGAGGACTACACCGTGGTGGAACAGTACGAACGCTCCGAGGGCCGCCACTC
CACCGGCGGCATGGACGAGCGTACAAGTAAGAGCTCGCTGATCAGCCTCGACTGTGCCTTCTAGTTGCCA
GCCATCTGTTGTTTGCCCCTCCCCCGTGCCTTCCTTGACCCTGGAAGGTGCCACTCCCACTGTCCTTTCC
TAATAAAATGAGGAAATTGCATCGCATTGTCTGAGTAGGTGTCATTCTATTCTGGGGGGTGGGGTGGGGC
AGGACAGCAAGGGGGAGGATTGGGAAGACAATAGCAGGCATGCTGGGGATGCGGTGGGCTCTATGGGGAG
CCAATGCCCTGGCTCACAAATACCACTGAGATCTTTTTCCCTCTGCCAAAAATTATGGGGACATCATGAA
GCCCCTTGAGCATCTGACTTCTGGCTAATAAAGGAAATTTATTTTCATTGCAATAGTGTGTTGGAATTTT
TTGTGTCTCTCACTCGGAAGGACATATGGGAGGGCAAATCATTTAAAACATCAGAATGAGTATTTGGTTT
AGAGTTTGGCAACATATGCCCATATGCTGGCTGCCATGAACAAAGGTTGGCTATAAAGAGGTCATCAGTA
TATGAAACAGCCCCCTGCTGTCCATTCCTTATTCCATAGAAAAGCCTTGACTTGAGGTTAGATTTTTTTT
ATATTTTGTTTTGTGTTATTTTTTTCTTTAACATCCCTAAAATTTTCCTTACATGTTTTACTAGCCAGAT
TTTTCCTCCTCTCCTGACTACTCCCAGTCATAGCTGTCCCTCTTCTCGGATCCCCATCAAGCTGATCCGG
AACCCTTAATATAACTTCGTATAATGTATGCTATACGAAGTTATTAGGTCCCTCGACCTGCAGGCCACCA
TGGGATGTATTAAATCAAAAAGGAAAGACGGGGCCCGGTACCATATGGTGAGCAAGGGCGAGGAGGATAA
CATGGCCTCTCTCCCAGCGACACATGAGTTACACATCTTTGGCTCCATCAACGGTGTGGACTTTGACATG
GTGGGTCAGGGCACCGGCAATCCAAATGATGGTTATGAGGAGTTAAACCTGAAGTCCACCAAGGGTGACC
TCCAGTTCTCCCCCTGGATTCTGGTCCCTCATATCGGGTATGGCTTCCATCAGTACCTGCCCTACCCTGA
CGGGATGTCGCCTTTCCAGGCCGCCATGGTAGATGGCTCCGGCTACCAAGTCCATCGCACAATGCAGTTT
GAAGATGGTGCCTCCCTTACTGTTAACTACCGCTACACCTACGAGGGAAGCCACATCAAAGGAGAGGCCC
AGGTGAAGGGGACTGGTTTCCCTGCTGACGGTCCTGTGATGACCAACTCGCTGACCGCTGCGGACTGGTG
CAGGTCGAAGAAGACTTACCCCAACGACAAAACCATCATCAGTACCTTTAAGTGGAGTTACACCACTGGA
AATGGCAAGCGCTACCGGAGCACTGCGCGGACCACCTACACCTTTGCCAAGCCAATGGCGGCTAACTATC
TGAAGAACCAGCCGATGTACGTGTTCCGTAAGACGGAGCTCAAGCACTCCAAGACCGAGCTCAACTTCAA
GGAGTGGCAAAAGGCCTTTACCGATGTGATGGGCATGGACGAGCTGTACAAGTAAGAGCTCGCTGATCAG
CCTCGACTGTGCCTTCTAGTTGCCAGCCATCTGTTGTTTGCCCCTCCCCCGTGCCTTCCTTGACCCTGGA
AGGTGCCACTCCCACTGTCCTTTCCTAATAAAATGAGGAAATTGCATCGCATTGTCTGAGTAGGTGTCAT
TCTATTCTGGGGGGTGGGGTGGGGCAGGACAGCAAGGGGGAGGATTGGGAAGACAATAGCAGGCATGCTG
GGGATGCGGTGGGCTCTATGGCTTCTGAGGCGGAAAGAACCAGCTGGGGCTCGAGATCCACTAGTTCTAG
CCTCGAGGCTAGAGCGGCCGCCACTGGCCGTCGTTTTACAACGTCGTGACTGGGAAAACCCTGGCGTTAC
CCAACTTAATCGCCTTGCAGCACATCCCCCTTTCGCCAGCTGGCGTAATAGCGAAGAGGCCCGCACCGAT
CGCCCTTCCCAACAGTTGCGCAGCCTGAATGGCGAATGGAAATTGTAAGCGTTAATATTTTGTTAAAATT
CGCGTTAAATTTTTGTTAAATCAGCTCATTTTTTAACCAATAGGCCGAAATCGGCAAAATCCCTTATAAA
TCAAAAGAATAGACCGAGATAGGGT
[37 nt withheld, positions 5346-5382]
AAAGAACGTGGACTCCAACGTCAAAGG
[49 nt withheld, positions 5410-5458]
T
[91 nt withheld, positions 5460-5550]
G
[124 nt withheld, positions 5552-5675]
CAGGTGGCACTTTTCGGGGAAATGTGCGCGGAACCCCTATTTGTTTATTTTTCTAAATACATTCAAATAT
GTATCCGCTCATGAGACAATAACCCTGATAAATGCTTCAATAATATTGAAAAAGGAAGAGTATGAGTATT
CAACATTTCCGTGTCGCCCTTATTCCCTTTTTTGCGGCATTTTGCCTTCCTGTTTTTGCTCACCCAGAAA
CGCTGGTGAAAGTAAAAGATGCTGAAGATCAGTTGGGTGCACGAGTGGGTTACATCGAACTGGATCTCAA
CAGCGGTAAGATCCTTGAGAGTTTTCGCCCCGAAGAACGTTTTCCAATGATGAGCACTTTTAAAGTTCTG
CTATGTGGCGCGGTATTATCCCGTATTGACGCCGGGCAAGAGCAACTCGGTCGCCGCATACACTATTCTC
AGAATGACTTGGTTGAGTACTCACCAGTCACAGAAAAGCATCTTACGGATGGCATGACAGTAAGAGAATT
ATGCAGTGCTGCCATAACCATGAGTGATAACACTGCGGCCAACTTACTTCTGACAACGATCGGAGGACCG
AAGGAGCTAACCGCTTTTTTGCACAACATGGGGGATCATGTAACTCGCCTTGATCGTTGGGAACCGGAGC
TGAATGAAGCCATACCAAACGACGAGCGTGACACCACGATGCCTGTAGCAATGGCAACAACGTTGCGCAA
ACTATTAACTGGCGAACTACTTACTCTAGCTTCCCGGCAACAATTAATAGACTGGATGGAGGCGGATAAA
GTTGCAGGACCACTTCTGCGCTCGGCCCTTCCGGCTGGCTGGTTTATTGCTGATAAATCTGGAGCCGGTG
AGCGTGGGTCTCGCGGTATCATTGCAGCACTGGGGCCAGATGGTAAGCCCTCCCGTATCGTAGTTATCTA
CACGACGGGGAGTCAGGCAACTATGGATGAACGAAATAGACAGATCGCTGAGATAGGTGCCTCACTGATT
AAGCATTGGTAACTGTCAGACCAAGTTTACTCATATATACTTTAGATTGATTTAAAACTTCATTTTTAAT
TTAAAAGGATCTAGGTGAAGATCCTTTTTGATAATCTCATGACCAAAATCCCTTAACGTGAGTTTTCGTT
CCACTGAGCGTCAGACCCCGTAGAAAAGATCAAAGGATCTTCTTGAGATCCTTTTTTTCTGCGCGTAATC
TGCTGCTTGCAAACAAAAAAACCACCGCTACCAGCGGTGGTTTGTTTGCCGGATCAAGAGCTACCAACTC
TTTTTCCGAAGGTAACTGGCTTCAGCAGAGCGCAGATACCAAATACTGTTCTTCTAGTGTAGCCGTAGTT
AGGCCACCACTTCAAGAACTCTGTAGCACCGCCTACATACCTCGCTCTGCTAATCCTGTTACCAGTGGCT
GCTGCCAGTGGCGATAAGTCGTGTCTTACCGGGTTGGACTCAAGACGATAGTTACCGGATAAGGCGCAGC
GGTCGGGCTGAACGGGGGGTTCGTGCACACAGCCCAGCTTGGAGCGAACGACCTACACCGAACTGAGATA
CCTACAGCGTGAGCTATGAGAAAGCGCCACGCTTCCCGAAGGGAGAAAGGCGGACAGGTATCCGGTAAGC
GGCAGGGTCGGAACAGGAGAGCGCACGAGGGAGCTTCCAGGGGGAAACGCCTGGTATCTTTATAGTCCTG
TCGGGTTTCGCCACCTCTGACTTGAGCGTCGATTTTTGTGATGCTCGTCAGGGGGGCGGAGCCTATGGAA
AAACGCCAGCAACGCGGCCTTTTTACGGTTCCTGGCCTTTTGCTGGCCTTTTGCTCACATGTTCTTTCCT
GCGTTATCCCCTGATTCTGTGGATAACCGTATTACCGCCTTTGAGTGAGCTGATACCGCTCGCCGCAGCC
GAACGACCGAGCGCAGCGAGTCAGTGAGCGAGGAAGCGGAAGAGCGCCCAATACGCAAACCGCCTCTCCC
CGCGCGTTGGCCGATTCATTAATGCAGCTGGCACGACAGGTTTCCCGACTGGAAAGCGGGCAGTGAGCGC
AACGCAATTAATGTGAGTTAGCTCACTCATTAGGCACCCCAGGCTTTACACTTTATGCTTCCGGCTCGTA
TGTTGTGTGGAATTGTGAGCGGATAACAATTTCACACAGGAAACAGCTATGACCATGAGGCGCGCCG
